>Addgene plasmid #138854 | pPD882 FKBP-ZF43 (NES) | addgene full sequence | sequence record 322479 | Addgene NGS Result
CGGGAGATCTCCCGATCCCCTATGGTGCACTCTCAGTACAATCTGCTCTGATGCCGCATAGTTAAGCCAG
TATCTGCTCCCTGCTTGTGTGTTGGAGGTCGCTGAGTAGTGCGCGAGCAAAATTTAAGCTACAACAAGGC
AAGGCTTGACCGACAATTGCATGAAGAATCTGCTTAGGGTTAGGCGTTTTGCGCTGCTTCGCGATGTACG
GGCCAGATATACGCGTTGACATTGATTATTGACTAGTTATTAATAGTAATCAATTACGGGGTCATTAGTT
CATAGCCCATATATGGAGTTCCGCGTTACATAACTTACGGTAAATGGCCCGCCTGGCTGACCGCCCAACG
ACCCCCGCCCATTGACGTCAATAATGACGTATGTTCCCATAGTAACGCCAATAGGGACTTTCCATTGACG
TCAATGGGTGGAGTATTTACGGTAAACTGCCCACTTGGCAGTACATCAAGTGTATCATATGCCAAGTACG
CCCCCTATTGACGTCAATGACGGTAAATGGCCCGCCTGGCATTATGCCCAGTACATGACCTTATGGGACT
TTCCTACTTGGCAGTACATCTACGTATTAGTCATCGCTATTACCATGGTGATGCGGTTTTGGCAGTACAT
CAATGGGCGTGGATAGCGGTTTGACTCACGGGGATTTCCAAGTCTCCACCCCATTGACGTCAATGGGAGT
TTGTTTTGGCACCAAAATCAACGGGACTTTCCAAAATGTCGTAACAACTCCGCCCCATTGACGCAAATGG
GCGGTAGGCGTGTACGGTGGGAGGTCTATATAAGCAGAGCTCTCTGGCTAACTAGAGAACCCACTGCTTA
CTGGCTTATCGAAATTAATACGACTCACTATAGGGAGTCCCAAGCTGGCTAGCGCCACCATGGATTATAA
GGATCACGATGGCGACTACAAGGACCACGATATTGACTACAAAGACGATGACGATAACGGTATGGAGGAA
CTTTCACAGGCCCTGGCTAGTAGTTTTTCAGTGTCTGGTGTCGGTATCCATGGCGTTCCCGTCGACGGTG
GACTCCAAGTTAAGATGGGAGTGCAGGTGGAAACCATCTCCCCAGGAGACGGGCGCACCTTCCCCAAGCG
CGGCCAGACCTGCGTGGTGCACTACACCGGGATGCTTGAAGATGGAAAGAAATTTGATTCCTCCCGGGAC
AGAAACAAGCCCTTTAAGTTTATGCTAGGCAAGCAGGAGGTGATCCGAGGCTGGGAAGAAGGGGTTGCCC
AGATGAGTGTGGGTCAGAGAGCCAAACTGACTATATCTCCAGATTATGCCTATGGTGCCACTGGGCACCC
AGGCATCATCCCACCACATGCCACTCTCGTCTTTGATGTGGAGCTTCTAAAACTGGAAGGATCCGGTGGT
GGCGGGTCTGGAGGAGGAGGTAGTGGTGGAGGTGGCTCTGGTACCGCTAGACCCGGGGAGCGCCCCTTCC
AGTGTCGCATTTGCATGCGGAACTTTTCGCGCCAGGACAGGCTTGACAGGCATACCCGTACTCATACCGG
TGAAAAACCGTTTCAGTGTCGGATCTGTATGCGAAATTTCTCCCAGAAGGAGCACTTGGCGGGGCATCTA
CGTACGCACACCGGCGAGAAGCCATTCCAATGCCGAATATGCATGCGCAACTTCAGTCGCCGCGACAACC
TGAACCGGCACCTAAAAACCCACCTGAGACTCGAGTCTAGAGGGCCCGTTTAAACCCGCTGATCAGCCTC
GACTGTGCCTTCTAGTTGCCAGCCATCTGTTGTTTGCCCCTCCCCCGTGCCTTCCTTGACCCTGGAAGGT
GCCACTCCCACTGTCCTTTCCTAATAAAATGAGGAAATTGCATCGCATTGTCTGAGTAGGTGTCATTCTA
TTCTGGGGGGTGGGGTGGGGCAGGACAGCAAGGGGGAGGATTGGGAAGTCAATAGCAGGCATGCTGGGGA
TGCGGTGGGCTCTATGGCTTCTGAGGCGGAAAGAACCAGCTGGGGCTCTAGGGGGTATCCCC
[124 nt withheld, positions 2023-2146]
C
[91 nt withheld, positions 2148-2238]
A
[49 nt withheld, positions 2240-2288]
CCTTTGACGTTGGAGTCCACGTTCTTT
[37 nt withheld, positions 2316-2352]
ACCCTATCTCGGTCTATTCTTTTGATTTATAAGGGATTTTGCCGATTTCGGCCTATTGGTTAAAAAATGA
GCTGATTTAACAAAAATTTAACGCGAATTAATTCTGTGGAATGTGTGTCAGTTAGGCTCAATTAGTCAGC
AACCATAGTCCCGCCCCTAACTCCGCCCATCCCGCCCCTAACTCCGCCCAGTTCCGCCCATTCTCCGCCC
CATGGCTGACTAATTTTTTTTATTTATGCAGAGGCCGAGGCCGCCTCTGCCTCTGAGCTATTCCAGAAGT
AGTGAGGAGGCTTTTTTGGAGGCCTAGGCTTTTGCAAAAAGCTCCCGGGAGCTTGTATATCCATTTTCGG
AGGTTGGGCTTCGGAATCGTTTTCCGGGACGCCGGCTGGATGATCCTCCAGCGCGGGGATCTCATGCTGG
AGTTCTTCGCCCACCCCAACTTGTTTATTGCAGCTTATAATGGTTACAAATAAAGCAATAGCATCACAAA
TTTCACAAATAAAGCATTTTTTTCACTGCATTCTAGTTGTGGTTTGTCCAAACTCATCAATGTATCTTAT
CATGTCTGTATACCGTCGACCTCTAGCTAGAGCTTGGCGTAATCATGGTCATAGCTGTTTCCTGTGTGAA
ATTGTTATCCGCTCACAATTCCACACAACATACGAGCCGGAAGCATAAAGTGTAAAGCCTGGGGTGCCTA
ATGAGTGAGCTAACTCACATTAATTGCGTTGCGCTCACTGCCCGCTTTCCAGTCGGGAAACCTGTCGTGC
CAGCTGCATTAATGAATCGGCCAACGCGCGGGGAGAGGCGGTTTGCGTATTGGGCGCTCTTCCGCTTCCT
CGCTCACTGACTCGCTGCGCTCGGTCGTTCGGCTGCGGCGAGCGGTATCAGCTCACTCAAAGGCGGTAAT
ACGGTTATCCACAGAATCAGGGGATAACGCAGGAAAGAACATGTGAGCAAAAGGCCAGCAAAAGGCCAGG
AACCGTAAAAAGGCCGCGTTGCTGGCGTTTTTCCATAGGCTCCGCCCCCCTGACGAGCATCACAAAAATC
GACGCTCAAGTCAGAGGTGGCGAAACCCGACAGGACTATAAAGATACCAGGCGTTTCCCCCTGGAAGCTC
CCTCGTGCGCTCTCCTGTTCCGACCCTGCCGCTTACCGGATACCTGTCCGCCTTTCTCCCTTCGGGAAGC
GTGGCGCTTTCTCATAGCTCACGCTGTAGGTATCTCAGTTCGGTGTAGGTCGTTCGCTCCAAGCTGGGCT
GTGTGCACGAACCCCCCGTTCAGCCCGACCGCTGCGCCTTATCCGGTAACTATCGTCTTGAGTCCAACCC
GGTAAGACACGACTTATCGCCACTGGCAGCAGCCACTGGTAACAGGATTAGCAGAGCGAGGTATGTAGGC
GGTGCTACAGAGTTCTTGAAGTGGTGGCCTAACTACGGCTACACTAGAAGAACAGTATTTGGTATCTGCG
CTCTGCTGAAGCCAGTTACCTTCGGAAAAAGAGTTGGTAGCTCTTGATCCGGCAAACAAACCACCGCTGG
TAGCGGTGGTTTTTTTGTTTGCAAGCAGCAGATTACGCGCAGAAAAAAAGGATCTCAAGAAGATCCTTTG
ATCTTTTCTACGGGGTCTGACGCTCAGTGGAACGAAAACTCACGTTAAGGGATTTTGGTCATGAGATTAT
CAAAAAGGATCTTCACCTAGATCCTTTTAAATTAAAAATGAAGTTTTAAATCAATCTAAAGTATATATGA
GTAAACTTGGTCTGACAGTTACCAATGCTTAATCAGTGAGGCACCTATCTCAGCGATCTGTCTATTTCGT
TCATCCATAGTTGCCTGACTCCCCGTCGTGTAGATAACTACGATACGGGAGGGCTTACCATCTGGCCCCA
GTGCTGCAATGATACCGCGAGATCCACGCTCACCGGCTCCAGATTTATCAGCAATAAACCAGCCAGCCGG
AAGGGCCGAGCGCAGAAGTGGTCCTGCAACTTTATCCGCCTCCATCCAGTCTATTAATTGTTGCCGGGAA
GCTAGAGTAAGTAGTTCGCCAGTTAATAGTTTGCGCAACGTTGTTGCCATTGCTACAGGCATCGTGGTGT
CACGCTCGTCGTTTGGTATGGCTTCATTCAGCTCCGGTTCCCAACGATCAAGGCGAGTTACATGATCCCC
CATGTTGTGCAAAAAAGCGGTTAGCTCCTTCGGTCCTCCGATCGTTGTCAGAAGTAAGTTGGCCGCAGTG
TTATCACTCATGGTTATGGCAGCACTGCATAATTCTCTTACTGTCATGCCATCCGTAAGATGCTTTTCTG
TGACTGGTGAGTACTCAACCAAGTCATTCTGAGAATAGTGTATGCGGCGACCGAGTTGCTCTTGCCCGGC
GTCAATACGGGATAATACCGCGCCACATAGCAGAACTTTAAAAGTGCTCATCATTGGAAAACGTTCTTCG
GGGCGAAAACTCTCAAGGATCTTACCGCTGTTGAGATCCAGTTCGATGTAACCCACTCGTGCACCCAACT
GATCTTCAGCATCTTTTACTTTCACCAGCGTTTCTGGGTGAGCAAAAACAGGAAGGCAAAATGCCGCAAA
AAAGGGAATAAGGGCGACACGGAAATGTTGAATACTCATACTCTTCCTTTTTCAATATTATTGAAGCATT
TATCAGGGTTATTGTCTCATGAGCGGATACATATTTGAATGTATTTAGAAAAATAAACAAATAGGGGTTC
CGCGCACATTTCCCCGAAAAGTGCCACCTGACGTCGACGGAT
Features (pLannotate 1.2.2; 20 found; start..end, strand, type, name):
     21..73      -  misc_feature   bom (fragment): basis of mobility region from pBR322
    228..607     +  enhancer       CMV enhancer: human cytomegalovirus immediate early enhancer
    608..811     +  promoter       CMV promoter: human cytomegalovirus (CMV) immediate early promoter
    807..840     +  LTR            5' LTR (truncated) (fragment): truncated 5' long terminal repeat (LTR) from HIV-1
    856..874     +  promoter       T7 promoter: promoter for bacteriophage T7 RNA polymerase
   1065..1388    +  CDS            FKBP1A: FKB1A_HUMAN - Also known as FKBP1, FKBP12. Experimental evidence at protein level: Swiss-Prot protein existence level 1. Keeps in an inactive conformation TGFBR1, the TGF-beta type I serine/threonine kinase receptor, preventing TGF-beta receptor activation in absence of ligand. Recruits SMAD7 to ACVR1B which prevents the association of SMAD2 and SMAD3 with the activin receptor complex, thereby blocking the activin signal. May modulate the RYR1 calcium channel activity. PPIases accelerate the folding of proteins. It catalyzes the cis-trans isomerization of proline imidic peptide bonds in oligop
   1753..1864    +  polyA_signal   bGH poly(A) signal: bovine growth hormone polyadenylation signal
   1981..2002    +  promoter       SV40 promoter (fragment): SV40 enhancer and early promoter
   2023..2451    +  rep_origin     f1 ori (sequence partly withheld): f1 bacteriophage origin of replication; arrow indicates direction of (+) strand synthesis
   2456..2478    +  promoter       SV40 promoter (fragment): SV40 enhancer and early promoter
   2479..2670    +  promoter       SV40 promoter: SV40 early promoter
   2697..2795    +  CDS            ble (fragment): BLE_KLEPN - Experimental evidence at protein level: Swiss-Prot protein existence level 1. Binding protein with a strong affinity to the bleomycin family of antibiotics. Binds to CL990; an antimitotic-antibiotic compound. From Klebsiella pneumoniae.
   2790..2911    +  polyA_signal   SV40 poly(A) signal: SV40 polyadenylation signal
   2984..3000    -  protein_bind   lac operator: The lac repressor binds to the lac operator to inhibit transcription in E. coli. This inhibition can be relieved by adding lactose or isopropyl-β-D-thiogalactopyranoside (IPTG). lac repressor encoded by lacI
   3008..3038    -  promoter       lac promoter: promoter for the E. coli lac operon
   3053..3074    -  protein_bind   CAP binding site: CAP binding activates transcription in the presence of cAMP. E. coli catabolite activator protein
   3087..3179    -  CDS            lacI (fragment): lac repressor; lacI; The lac repressor binds to the lac operator to inhibit transcription in E. coli. This inhibition can be relieved by adding lactose or isopropyl-β-D-thiogalactopyranoside (IPTG).
   3362..3950    -  rep_origin     ori: high-copy-number ColE1/pMB1/pBR322/pUC origin of replication
   4121..4981    -  CDS            AmpR: β-lactamase; bla; confers resistance to ampicillin, carbenicillin, and related antibiotics
   4982..5086    -  promoter       AmpR promoter: bla
