[The description below was written by a language model from this plasmid's Addgene catalogue record and pLannotate feature annotations shown in this document.]
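Description:
pPD882 FKBP-ZF43 (NES) is a mammalian expression plasmid built on pPD005, a pcDNA-derived backbone adapted for Golden Gate assembly, and belongs to the COMET toolkit of parts for composing genetic programs in mammalian cells. It is propagated in E. coli as a high-copy plasmid through a ColE1/pUC-type origin and selected with ampicillin via the β-lactamase gene and its native promoter. An f1 origin is also present. The backbone retains an SV40 early promoter and SV40 poly(A) signal, but only a short fragment of a bleomycin-family resistance gene is annotated between them, so the table shows no intact mammalian selection marker. This suggests the plasmid is mainly suited to transient transfection, although the record does not say so.

The payload is a synthetic fusion placed between NheI and XhoI sites, transcribed constitutively from the CMV immediate-early enhancer and promoter and terminated by the bovine growth hormone poly(A) signal. A T7 promoter lies just upstream of the insert. The feature table annotates only the human FKBP1A (FKBP12) coding segment. The unannotated stretches between the promoter region and the terminator presumably hold the ZF43 zinc-finger DNA-binding domain and the nuclear export signal named in the construct title, along with any linkers or tags, but their order and details are not recorded.

FKBP is commonly used as one half of a rapamycin-inducible heterodimerization pair with FRB. This construct therefore plausibly supplies the DNA-binding half of a split, ligand-reconstituted transcription factor, with the export signal biasing the unpaired protein toward the cytoplasm. The record itself states only constitutive expression of the fusion.
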