Addgene plasmid #138854: pPD882 FKBP-ZF43 (NES)
Purpose: Constitutive expression of FKBP-ZF43 (NES) under the CMV promoter.
Depositing lab: Joshua Leonard. Depositing organization: Northwestern University. Publication: The COMET toolkit for composing customizable genetic programs in mammalian cells. Donahue PS, Draut JW, Muldoon JJ, Edelstein HI, Bagheri N, Leonard JN. Nat Commun. 2020 Feb 7;11(1):779. doi: 10.1038/s41467-019-14147-5. PubMed 32034124.
Backbone
  Vector backbone: pPD005 pcDNA Golden Gate
  Vector type: Mammalian Expression, Synthetic Biology
Growth in bacteria
  Bacterial resistance: Ampicillin, 100 μg/mL
  Growth temperature: 37°C
  Growth strain: DH5alpha
  Copy number: High Copy
Gene/Insert
  Gene/Insert name: FKBP-ZF43 (NES)
  Species: Synthetic
  Promoter: CMV
  Cloning method: Restriction Enzyme; 5′ cloning site NheI (not destroyed); 3′ cloning site XhoI (not destroyed)
  Sequencing primers: 5′ CGCAAATGGGCGGTAGGCGTG; 3′ TAGAAGGCACAGTCGAGG
Terms and licenses: Academic/Nonprofit Terms; Industry Terms: Not Available to Industry
Depositor comments: Leonard Lab plasmid reference number: L1485
How to cite: pPD882 FKBP-ZF43 (NES) was a gift from Joshua Leonard (Addgene plasmid # 138854 ; http://n2t.net/addgene:138854 ; RRID:Addgene_138854)
