>Addgene plasmid #138854 | pPD882 FKBP-ZF43 (NES) | depositor partial sequence | sequence record 268375 | FKBP-ZF43 (NES) gene
ATGGATTATAAGGATCACGATGGCGACTACAAGGACCACGATATTGACTACAAAGACGATGACGATAACG
GTATGGAGGAACTTTCACAGGCCCTGGCTAGTAGTTTTTCAGTGTCTGGTGTCGGTATCCATGGCGTTCC
CGTCGACGGTGGACTCCAAGTTAAGATGGGAGTGCAGGTGGAAACCATCTCCCCAGGAGACGGGCGCACC
TTCCCCAAGCGCGGCCAGACCTGCGTGGTGCACTACACCGGGATGCTTGAAGATGGAAAGAAATTTGATT
CCTCCCGGGACAGAAACAAGCCCTTTAAGTTTATGCTAGGCAAGCAGGAGGTGATCCGAGGCTGGGAAGA
AGGGGTTGCCCAGATGAGTGTGGGTCAGAGAGCCAAACTGACTATATCTCCAGATTATGCCTATGGTGCC
ACTGGGCACCCAGGCATCATCCCACCACATGCCACTCTCGTCTTTGATGTGGAGCTTCTAAAACTGGAAG
GATCCGGTGGTGGCGGGTCTGGAGGAGGAGGTAGTGGTGGAGGTGGCTCTGGTACCGCTAGACCCGGGGA
GCGCCCCTTCCAGTGTCGCATTTGCATGCGGAACTTTTCGCGCCAGGACAGGCTTGACAGGCATACCCGT
ACTCATACCGGTGAAAAACCGTTTCAGTGTCGGATCTGTATGCGAAATTTCTCCCAGAAGGAGCACTTGG
CGGGGCATCTACGTACGCACACCGGCGAGAAGCCATTCCAATGCCGAATATGCATGCGCAACTTCAGTCG
CCGCGACAACCTGAACCGGCACCTAAAAACCCACCTGAGACTCGAGTCTAGAGGGCCCGTTTAA
